Addgene plasmid #124312: pYPQ256
Purpose: Gateway entry vector with PmCDA1 and pcoCas9D10A for C-T base editing
Depositing lab: Yiping Qi. Depositing organization: University of Maryland, College Park. Publication: Improving Plant Genome Editing with High-Fidelity xCas9 and Non-canonical PAM-Targeting Cas9-NG. Zhong Z, Sretenovic S, Ren Q, Yang L, Bao Y, Qi C, Yuan M, He Y, Liu S, Liu X, Wang J, Huang L, Wang Y, Baby D, Wang D, Zhang T, Qi Y, Zhang Y. Mol Plant. 2019 Mar 27. pii: S1674-2052(19)30124-8. doi: 10.1016/j.molp.2019.03.011. PubMed 30928637.
Backbone
  Vector backbone: pNJB91
  Total vector size (bp): 9012
  Vector type: CRISPR
Growth in bacteria
  Bacterial resistance: Spectinomycin, 50 μg/mL
  Growth temperature: 37°C
  Growth strain: DH5alpha
  Copy number: High Copy
Gene/Insert
  Gene/Insert name: pcoCas9D10A-PmCDA1-UGI
Terms and licenses: Academic/Nonprofit Terms; Industry Terms: Not Available to Industry
How to cite: pYPQ256 was a gift from Yiping Qi (Addgene plasmid # 124312 ; http://n2t.net/addgene:124312 ; RRID:Addgene_124312)
