[The description below was written by a language model from this plasmid's Addgene catalogue record and pLannotate feature annotations shown in this document.]
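Description:
pYPQ256 is a 9,012 bp Gateway entry clone built on the pNJB91 backbone. It supplies the protein component of a plant cytosine (C-to-T) base editor. It is maintained in E. coli through a high-copy ColE1/pUC-type origin and selected with spectinomycin via the aadA (SmR) gene. Short remnants of a class 1 integron Pc promoter and a gentamicin-resistance gene lie just upstream of this marker. Fragments of lacI and lacZα, the rrnB T1 and T2 terminators and a T7 promoter are also present as backbone leftovers. The NGS-derived and depositor sequence records carry the same 17 features in the same order and differ only in where numbering starts.

The payload sits between attL1 and attR5 sites, which allow it to be moved by an LR recombination into a destination vector, typically alongside other entry modules in a multisite assembly. The open reading frame begins with a 2xFLAG tag, followed by plant codon-optimized S. pyogenes Cas9 containing the potato IV2 intron. According to the catalogue entry, this Cas9 carries the D10A nickase mutation. Downstream are a short segment matching human CRK, most likely a linker domain, and a partial FLAG tag. An unannotated stretch follows, which presumably holds the PmCDA1 cytidine deaminase named in the insert, though the annotation does not identify it. The fusion ends with the phage PBS2 uracil glycosylase inhibitor (UGI), which blocks uracil excision so that deaminated cytosines are retained. A NOS terminator closes the unit. No promoter is annotated upstream of the fusion, so expression presumably depends on a promoter provided by the destination vector, and no guide RNA cassette is annotated.
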