Features (pLannotate 1.2.2; 17 found; start..end, strand, type, name):
     96..119     +  promoter       Pc promoter (fragment): intI1 (promoter lies within the coding sequence); class 1 integron promoter
    295..351     +  CDS            GmR (fragment): gentamycin acetyltransferase; aacC1; confers resistance to gentamycin
    358..1149    +  CDS            SmR: aminoglycoside adenylyltransferase (Murphy, 1985); aadA; confers resistance to spectinomycin and streptomycin
   1242..1830    +  rep_origin     ori: high-copy-number ColE1/pMB1/pBR322/pUC origin of replication
   2013..2105    +  CDS            lacI (fragment): lac repressor; lacI; The lac repressor binds to the lac operator to inhibit transcription in E. coli. This inhibition can be relieved by adding lactose or isopropyl-β-D-thiogalactopyranoside (IPTG).
   2160..2187    -  terminator     rrnB T2 terminator: transcription terminator T2 from the E. coli rrnB gene
   2319..2362    +  terminator     rrnB T1 terminator: Escherichia coli rrnB; transcription terminator T1 from the E. coli rrnB gene
   2409..2445    -  CDS            lacZα (fragment): LacZα fragment of β-galactosidase; lacZ fragment
   2461..2560    +  protein_bind   attL1: mutant version of attL; recombination site for the Gateway® LR reaction LR Clonase™
   2582..2629    +  CDS            2xFLAG: two tandem FLAG® epitope tags
   2681..6970    +  CDS            pcoCas9: Cas9 endonuclease from the Streptococcus pyogenes Type II CRISPR/Cas system plant codon-optimized Cas9 gene containing the potato IV2 intron
   7058..7228    +  CDS            CRK (fragment): CRK_HUMAN - Experimental evidence at protein level: Swiss-Prot protein existence level 1. [Isoform Crk-II]: Regulates cell adhesion, spreading and migration (PubMed:31311869). Mediates attachment-induced MAPK8 activation, membrane ruffling and cell motility in a Rac-dependent manner. Involved in phagocytosis of apoptotic cells and cell motility via its interaction with DOCK1 and DOCK4 (PubMed:19004829). May regulate the EFNA5-EPHA3 signaling (By similarity). From Homo sapiens (Human).
   7277..7300    +  CDS            2xFLAG (fragment): two tandem FLAG® epitope tags
   7961..8212    +  CDS            UGI: UNGI_BPPB2 - Experimental evidence at protein level: Swiss-Prot protein existence level 1. This protein binds specifically and reversibly to the host uracil-DNA glycosylase, preventing removal of uracil residues from PBS2 DNA by the host uracil-excision repair system. From Bacillus phage PBS2 (Bacteriophage PBS2).
   8462..8714    +  terminator     NOS terminator: nopaline synthase terminator and poly(A) signal
   8759..8882    +  protein_bind   attR5: mutant version of attR; recombination site for the Gateway® LR reaction LR Clonase™
   8900..8918    -  promoter       T7 promoter: promoter for bacteriophage T7 RNA polymerase
>Addgene plasmid #124312 | pYPQ256 | depositor full sequence | sequence record 237779 | pYPQ256 sequence 9012 bps
TGGACCAGCCAGGACAGAAATGCCTCGACTTCGCTGCTACCCAAGGTTGCCGGGTGACGCACACCGTGGA
AACGGATGAAGGCACGAACCCAGTGGACATAAGCCTGTTCGGTTCGTAAGCTGTAATGCAAGTAGCGTAT
GCGCTCACGCAACTGGTCCAGAACCTTGACCGAACGCAGCGGTGGTAACGGCGCAGTGGCGGTTTTCATG
GCTTGTTATGACTGTTTTTTTGGGGTACAGTCTATGCCTCGGGCATCCAAGCAGCAAGCGCGTTACGCCG
TGGGTCGATGTTTGATGTTATGGAGCAGCAACGATGTTACGCAGCAGGGCAGTCGCCCTAAAACAAAGTT
AAACATCATGAGGGAAGCGGTGATCGCCGAAGTATCGACTCAACTATCAGAGGTAGTTGGCGTCATCGAG
CGCCATCTCGAACCGACGTTGCTGGCCGTACATTTGTACGGCTCCGCAGTGGATGGCGGCCTGAAGCCAC
ACAGTGATATTGATTTGCTGGTTACGGTGACCGTAAGGCTTGATGAAACAACGCGGCGAGCTTTGATCAA
CGACCTTTTGGAAACTTCGGCTTCCCCTGGAGAGAGCGAGATTCTCCGCGCTGTAGAAGTCACCATTGTT
GTGCACGACGACATCATTCCGTGGCGTTATCCAGCTAAGCGCGAACTGCAATTTGGAGAATGGCAGCGCA
ATGACATTCTTGCAGGTATCTTCGAGCCAGCCACGATCGACATTGATCTGGCTATCTTGCTGACAAAAGC
AAGAGAACATAGCGTTGCCTTGGTAGGTCCAGCGGCGGAGGAACTCTTTGATCCGGTTCCTGAACAGGAT
CTATTTGAGGCGCTAAATGAAACCTTAACGCTATGGAACTCGCCGCCCGACTGGGCTGGCGATGAGCGAA
ATGTAGTGCTTACGTTGTCCCGCATTTGGTACAGCGCAGTAACCGGCAAAATCGCGCCGAAGGATGTCGC
TGCCGACTGGGCAATGGAGCGCCTGCCGGCCCAGTATCAGCCCGTCATACTTGAAGCTAGACAGGCTTAT
CTTGGACAAGAAGAAGATCGCTTGGCCTCGCGCGCAGATCAGTTGGAAGAATTTGTCCACTACGTGAAAG
GCGAGATCACCAAGGTAGTCGGCAAATAACCCTCGAGCCACCCATGACCAAAATCCCTTAACGTGAGTTA
CGCGTCGTTCCACTGAGCGTCAGACCCCGTAGAAAAGATCAAAGGATCTTCTTGAGATCCTTTTTTTCTG
CGCGTAATCTGCTGCTTGCAAACAAAAAAACCACCGCTACCAGCGGTGGTTTGTTTGCCGGATCAAGAGC
TACCAACTCTTTTTCCGAAGGTAACTGGCTTCAGCAGAGCGCAGATACCAAATACTGTCCTTCTAGTGTA
GCCGTAGTTAGGCCACCACTTCAAGAACTCTGTAGCACCGCCTACATACCTCGCTCTGCTAATCCTGTTA
CCAGTGGCTGCTGCCAGTGGCGATAAGTCGTGTCTTACCGGGTTGGACTCAAGACGATAGTTACCGGATA
AGGCGCAGCGGTCGGGCTGAACGGGGGGTTCGTGCACACAGCCCAGCTTGGAGCGAACGACCTACACCGA
ACTGAGATACCTACAGCGTGAGCTATGAGAAAGCGCCACGCTTCCCGAAGGGAGAAAGGCGGACAGGTAT
CCGGTAAGCGGCAGGGTCGGAACAGGAGAGCGCACGAGGGAGCTTCCAGGGGGAAACGCCTGGTATCTTT
ATAGTCCTGTCGGGTTTCGCCACCTCTGACTTGAGCGTCGATTTTTGTGATGCTCGTCAGGGGGGCGGAG
CCTATGGAAAAACGCCAGCAACGCGGCCTTTTTACGGTTCCTGGCCTTTTGCTGGCCTTTTGCTCACATG
TTCTTTCCTGCGTTATCCCCTGATTCTGTGGATAACCGTATTACCGCCTTTGAGTGAGCTGATACCGCTC
GCCGCAGCCGAACGACCGAGCGCAGCGAGTCAGTGAGCGAGGAAGCGGAAGAGCGCCCAATACGCAAACC
GCCTCTCCCCGCGCGTTGGCCGATTCATTAATGCAGCTGGCACGACAGGTTTCCCGACTGGAAAGCGGGC
AGTGAGCGCAACGCAATTAATACGCGTACCGCGAGCCAGGAAGAGTTTGTAGAAACGCAAAAAGGCCATC
CGTCAGGATGGCCTTCTGCTTAGTTTGATGCCTGGCAGTTTATGGCGGGCGTCCTGCCCGCCACCCTCCG
GGCCGTTGCTTCACAACGTTCAAATCCGCTCCCGGCGGATTTGTCCTACTCAGGAGAGCGTTCACCGACA
AACAACAGATAAAACGAAAGGCCCAGTCTTCCGACTGAGCCTTTCGTTTTATTTGATGCCTGGCAGTTCC
CTACTCTCGCGTTAACGCTTGCATGGATGTTTTCCCAGTCACGACGTTGTAAAACGACGGCCAGTCTTAA
GCTCGGGCCCCAAATAATGATTTTATTTTGACTGATAGTGACCTGTTCGTTGCAACAAATTGATGAGCAA
TGCTTTTTTATAATGCCAACTTTGTACAAAAAAGCAGGCTCCGAATTCGCCCTTCACCATGGATTACAAG
GATGATGATGATAAGGATTACAAGGATGATGATGATAAGATGGCTCCAAAGAAGAAGAGAAAGGTTGGAA
TCCACGGAGTTCCAGCTGCTGATAAGAAGTACTCTATCGGACTTGCCATCGGAACCAACTCTGTTGGATG
GGCTGTTATCACCGATGAGTACAAGGTTCCATCTAAGAAGTTCAAGGTTCTTGGAAACACCGATAGACAC
TCTATCAAGAAGAACCTTATCGGTGCTCTTCTTTTCGATTCTGGAGAGACCGCTGAGGCTACCAGATTGA
AGAGAACCGCTAGAAGAAGATACACCAGAAGAAAGAACAGAATCTGCTACCTTCAGGAAATCTTCTCTAA
CGAGATGGCTAAGGTTGATGATTCTTTCTTCCACAGACTTGAGGAGTCTTTCCTTGTTGAGGAGGATAAG
AAGCACGAGAGACACCCAATCTTCGGAAACATCGTTGATGAGGTTGCTTACCACGAGAAGTACCCAACCA
TCTACCACCTTAGAAAGAAGTTGGTTGATTCTACCGATAAGGCTGATCTTAGACTTATCTACCTTGCTCT
TGCTCACATGATCAAGTTCAGAGGACACTTCCTTATCGAGGGAGACCTTAACCCAGATAACTCTGATGTT
GATAAGTTGTTCATCCAGCTTGTTCAGACCTACAACCAGCTTTTCGAGGAGAACCCAATCAACGCTTCTG
GAGTTGATGCTAAGGCTATCCTTTCTGCTAGACTTTCTAAGTCTCGTAGACTTGAGAACCTTATCGCTCA
GCTTCCAGGAGAGAAGAAGAACGGACTTTTCGGAAACCTTATCGCTCTTTCTCTTGGACTTACCCCAAAC
TTCAAGTCTAACTTCGATCTTGCTGAGGATGCTAAGTTGCAGCTTTCTAAGGATACCTACGATGATGATC
TTGATAACCTTCTTGCTCAGATCGGAGATCAGTACGCTGATCTTTTCCTTGCTGCTAAGAACCTTTCTGA
TGCTATCCTTCTTTCTGACATCCTTAGAGTTAACACCGAGATCACCAAGGCTCCACTTTCTGCTTCTATG
ATCAAGAGATACGATGAGCACCACCAGGATCTTACCCTTTTGAAGGCTCTTGTTAGACAGCAGCTTCCAG
AGAAGTACAAGGAAATCTTCTTCGATCAGTCTAAGAACGGATACGCTGGATACATCGATGGAGGAGCTTC
TCAGGAGGAGTTCTACAAGTTCATCAAGCCAATCCTTGAGAAGATGGATGGAACCGAGGAGCTTCTTGTT
AAGTTGAACAGAGAGGATCTTCTTAGAAAGCAGAGAACCTTCGATAACGGATCTATCCCACACCAGATCC
ACCTTGGAGAGCTTCACGCTATCCTTCGTAGACAGGAGGATTTCTACCCATTCTTGAAGGATAACAGAGA
GAAGATCGAGAAGATCCTTACCTTCAGAATCCCATACTACGTTGGACCACTTGCTAGAGGAAACTCTCGT
TTCGCTTGGATGACCAGAAAGTCTGAGGAGACCATCACCCCTTGGAACTTCGAGGAGGTAAGTTTCTGCT
TCTACCTTTGATATATATATAATAATTATCATTAATTAGTAGTAATATAATATTTCAAATATTTTTTTCA
AAATAAAAGAATGTAGTATATAGCAATTGCTTTTCTGTAGTTTATAAGTGTGTATATTTTAATTTATAAC
TTTTCTAATATATGACCAAAATTTGTTGATGTGCAGGTTGTTGATAAGGGAGCTTCTGCTCAGTCTTTCA
TCGAGAGAATGACCAACTTCGATAAGAACCTTCCAAACGAGAAGGTTCTTCCAAAGCACTCTCTTCTTTA
CGAGTACTTCACCGTTTACAACGAGCTTACCAAGGTTAAGTACGTTACCGAGGGAATGAGAAAGCCAGCT
TTCCTTTCTGGAGAGCAGAAGAAGGCTATCGTTGATCTTCTTTTCAAGACCAACAGAAAGGTTACCGTTA
AGCAGTTGAAGGAGGATTACTTCAAGAAGATCGAGTGCTTCGATTCTGTTGAAATCTCTGGAGTTGAGGA
TAGATTCAACGCTTCTCTTGGAACCTACCACGATCTTTTGAAGATCATCAAGGATAAGGATTTCCTTGAT
AACGAGGAGAACGAGGACATCCTTGAGGACATCGTTCTTACCCTTACCCTTTTCGAGGATAGAGAGATGA
TCGAGGAGAGACTCAAGACCTACGCTCACCTTTTCGATGATAAGGTTATGAAGCAGTTGAAGAGAAGAAG
ATACACCGGATGGGGTAGACTTTCTCGTAAGTTGATCAACGGAATCAGAGATAAGCAGTCTGGAAAGACC
ATCCTTGATTTCTTGAAGTCTGATGGATTCGCTAACAGAAACTTCATGCAGCTTATCCACGATGATTCTC
TTACCTTCAAGGAGGACATCCAGAAGGCTCAGGTTTCTGGACAGGGAGATTCTCTTCACGAGCACATCGC
TAACCTTGCTGGATCTCCAGCTATCAAGAAGGGAATCCTTCAGACCGTTAAGGTTGTTGATGAGCTTGTT
AAGGTTATGGGTAGACACAAGCCAGAGAACATCGTTATCGAGATGGCTAGAGAGAACCAGACCACCCAGA
AGGGACAGAAGAACTCTCGTGAGAGAATGAAGAGAATCGAGGAGGGAATCAAGGAGCTTGGATCTCAAAT
CTTGAAGGAGCACCCAGTTGAGAACACCCAGCTTCAGAACGAGAAGTTGTACCTTTACTACCTTCAGAAC
GGAAGAGATATGTACGTTGATCAGGAGCTTGACATCAACAGACTTTCTGATTACGATGTTGATCACATCG
TTCCACAGTCTTTCTTGAAGGATGATTCTATCGATAACAAGGTTCTTACCCGTTCTGATAAGAACAGAGG
AAAGTCTGATAACGTTCCATCTGAGGAGGTTGTTAAGAAGATGAAGAACTACTGGAGACAGCTTCTTAAC
GCTAAGTTGATCACCCAGAGAAAGTTCGATAACCTTACCAAGGCTGAGAGAGGAGGACTTTCTGAGCTTG
ATAAGGCTGGATTCATCAAGAGACAGCTTGTTGAGACCAGACAGATCACCAAGCACGTTGCTCAGATCCT
TGATTCTCGTATGAACACCAAGTACGATGAGAACGATAAGTTGATCAGAGAGGTTAAGGTTATCACCTTG
AAGTCTAAGTTGGTTTCTGATTTCAGAAAGGATTTCCAGTTCTACAAGGTTAGAGAGATCAACAACTACC
ACCACGCTCACGATGCTTACCTTAACGCTGTTGTTGGAACCGCTCTTATCAAGAAGTACCCAAAGTTGGA
GTCTGAGTTCGTTTACGGAGATTACAAGGTTTACGATGTTAGAAAGATGATCGCTAAGTCTGAGCAGGAG
ATCGGAAAGGCTACCGCTAAGTACTTCTTCTACTCTAACATCATGAACTTCTTCAAGACCGAGATCACCC
TTGCTAACGGAGAGATCAGAAAGAGACCACTTATCGAGACCAACGGAGAGACCGGAGAGATCGTTTGGGA
TAAGGGAAGAGATTTCGCTACCGTTAGAAAGGTTCTTTCTATGCCACAGGTTAACATCGTTAAGAAAACC
GAGGTTCAGACCGGAGGATTCTCTAAGGAGTCTATCCTTCCAAAGAGAAACTCTGATAAGTTGATCGCTA
GAAAGAAGGATTGGGACCCAAAGAAGTACGGAGGATTCGATTCTCCAACCGTTGCTTACTCTGTTCTTGT
TGTTGCTAAGGTTGAGAAGGGAAAGTCTAAGAAGTTGAAGTCTGTTAAGGAGCTTCTTGGAATCACCATC
ATGGAGCGTTCTTCTTTCGAGAAGAACCCAATCGATTTCCTTGAGGCTAAGGGATACAAGGAGGTTAAGA
AGGATCTTATCATCAAGTTGCCAAAGTACTCTCTTTTCGAGCTTGAGAACGGAAGAAAGAGAATGCTTGC
TTCTGCTGGAGAGCTTCAGAAGGGAAACGAGCTTGCTCTTCCATCTAAGTACGTTAACTTCCTTTACCTT
GCTTCTCACTACGAGAAGTTGAAGGGATCTCCAGAGGATAACGAGCAGAAGCAGCTTTTCGTTGAGCAGC
ACAAGCACTACCTTGATGAGATCATCGAGCAAATCTCTGAGTTCTCTAAGAGAGTTATCCTTGCTGATGC
TAACCTTGATAAGGTTCTTTCTGCTTACAACAAGCACAGAGATAAGCCAATCAGAGAGCAGGCTGAGAAC
ATCATCCACCTTTTCACCCTTACCAACCTTGGTGCTCCAGCTGCTTTCAAGTACTTCGATACCACCATCG
ATAGAAAAAGATACACCTCTACCAAGGAGGTTCTTGATGCTACCCTTATCCACCAGTCTATCACCGGACT
TTACGAGACCAGAATCGATCTTTCTCAGCTTGGAGGAGATAAGAGACCAGCTGCTACCAAGAAGGCTGGA
CAGGCTAAGAAGAAGAAGGGAGACGACGGAGGTGGCGGTACAGGAGGGGGTGGGTCCGCTGAGTATGTCA
GGGCGTTGTTCGACTTCAATGGAAACGACGAGGAAGATCTGCCTTTTAAAAAGGGAGATATTCTCAGGAT
CAGAGATAAGCCGGAAGAACAATGGTGGAACGCTGAAGACTCTGAAGGTAAGAGAGGTATGATTCTTGTC
CCCTACGTCGAGAAGTATTCGGGTGACTATAAAGACCACGATGGAGATTATAAGGACCACGATATAGATT
ATAAGGATGATGATGATAAGAGCGGAATGACCGATGCAGAGTACGTCAGGATTCATGAGAAACTTGACAT
CTACACGTTTAAGAAACAGTTTTTCAACAACAAAAAATCTGTTAGTCACCGCTGTTACGTGCTGTTCGAA
TTGAAACGCAGAGGTGAGAGGAGAGCCTGCTTTTGGGGCTATGCCGTCAACAAGCCGCAAAGCGGCACAG
AAAGGGGCATTCACGCGGAGATATTTAGCATTAGAAAGGTCGAGGAATACCTTCGGGATAATCCCGGGCA
ATTCACTATCAATTGGTACTCTTCATGGTCCCCGTGTGCAGATTGCGCTGAAAAGATACTGGAGTGGTAT
AATCAAGAACTCAGAGGAAACGGTCACACCCTCAAGATTTGGGCTTGCAAGCTTTACTACGAGAAAAATG
CAAGGAACCAGATCGGCCTCTGGAACTTGCGCGACAACGGCGTGGGGTTGAATGTGATGGTCTCGGAGCA
TTACCAGTGCTGCCGGAAGATATTCATTCAGTCGTCACATAATCAATTGAACGAGAATAGGTGGCTCGAA
AAAACCCTGAAGCGGGCCGAGAAGTGGAGGAGTGAACTCTCGATAATGATCCAGGTTAAAATACTGCATA
CTACCAAATCTCCGGCGGTGGGACCGAAGAAGAAGCGCAAGGTGGGGACCATGACTAATCTCTCAGATAT
AATCGAGAAGGAAACAGGAAAGCAACTGGTCATCCAAGAATCGATTTTGATGCTTCCCGAAGAAGTCGAA
GAAGTTATAGGAAATAAGCCCGAGTCTGACATACTGGTTCACACAGCGTACGATGAAAGTACGGACGAGA
ATGTCATGTTGCTGACATCGGACGCACCTGAATACAAGCCTTGGGCTCTGGTCATACAAGATAGTAACGG
AGAAAATAAGATTAAAATGCTTGAAGGAAGGGGCTCCCTGCTGACATGTGGAGATGTGGAAGAGAATCCA
GGACCATCCAGGATGATAGAGCAAGATGGTTGTACCCAAGTGCTGCGGCCCCTCGGATGGCGGGGGTACA
GCGCCATGACTGGCCATAATAGACAGTCCGCTGCTCTCATGCCTCCATGCAGCGGATGTCAGAGGAGGGG
AGCTAGGTTCTTCCTGTCTAGACCTACCTGCCCCGTGCCCTAGTGGCGGCCGCCGACGTCCGATCGTTCA
AACATTTGGCAATAAAGTTTCTTAAGATTGAATCCTGTTGCCGGTCTTGCGATGATTATCATATAATTTC
TGTTGAATTACGTTAAGCATGTAATAATTAACATGTAATGCATGACGTTATTTATGAGATGGGTTTTTAT
GATTAGAGTCCCGCAATTATACATTTAATACGCGATAGAAAACAAAATATAGCGCGCAAACTAGGATAAA
TTATCGCGCGCGGTGTCATCTATGTTACTAGATCGGGAATTGATCCCCCCTCGACAGCTTCCGGAAAGGG
CGAATTCGCAACTTTGTATACAAAAGTTGAACGAGAAACGTAAAATGATATAAATATCAATATATTAAAT
TAGATTTTGCATAAAAAACAGACTACATAATACTGTAAAACACAACATATCCAGTCACTATGCCATCCAG
CTGATATCCCCTATAGTGAGTCGTATTACATGGTCATAGCTGTTTCCTGGCAGCTCTGGCCCGTGTCTCA
AAATCTCTGATGTTACATTGCACAAGATAAAAATATATCATCATGCCTCCTC
