Features (pLannotate 1.2.2; 17 found; start..end, strand, type, name):
      1..100     +  protein_bind   attL1: mutant version of attL; recombination site for the Gateway® LR reaction LR Clonase™
    122..169     +  CDS            2xFLAG: two tandem FLAG® epitope tags
    221..4510    +  CDS            pcoCas9: Cas9 endonuclease from the Streptococcus pyogenes Type II CRISPR/Cas system plant codon-optimized Cas9 gene containing the potato IV2 intron
   4598..4768    +  CDS            CRK (fragment): CRK_HUMAN - Experimental evidence at protein level: Swiss-Prot protein existence level 1. [Isoform Crk-II]: Regulates cell adhesion, spreading and migration (PubMed:31311869). Mediates attachment-induced MAPK8 activation, membrane ruffling and cell motility in a Rac-dependent manner. Involved in phagocytosis of apoptotic cells and cell motility via its interaction with DOCK1 and DOCK4 (PubMed:19004829). May regulate the EFNA5-EPHA3 signaling (By similarity). From Homo sapiens (Human).
   4817..4840    +  CDS            2xFLAG (fragment): two tandem FLAG® epitope tags
   5501..5752    +  CDS            UGI: UNGI_BPPB2 - Experimental evidence at protein level: Swiss-Prot protein existence level 1. This protein binds specifically and reversibly to the host uracil-DNA glycosylase, preventing removal of uracil residues from PBS2 DNA by the host uracil-excision repair system. From Bacillus phage PBS2 (Bacteriophage PBS2).
   6002..6254    +  terminator     NOS terminator: nopaline synthase terminator and poly(A) signal
   6299..6422    +  protein_bind   attR5: mutant version of attR; recombination site for the Gateway® LR reaction LR Clonase™
   6440..6458    -  promoter       T7 promoter: promoter for bacteriophage T7 RNA polymerase
   6648..6671    +  promoter       Pc promoter (fragment): intI1 (promoter lies within the coding sequence); class 1 integron promoter
   6847..6903    +  CDS            GmR (fragment): gentamycin acetyltransferase; aacC1; confers resistance to gentamycin
   6910..7701    +  CDS            SmR: aminoglycoside adenylyltransferase (Murphy, 1985); aadA; confers resistance to spectinomycin and streptomycin
   7794..8382    +  rep_origin     ori: high-copy-number ColE1/pMB1/pBR322/pUC origin of replication
   8565..8657    +  CDS            lacI (fragment): lac repressor; lacI; The lac repressor binds to the lac operator to inhibit transcription in E. coli. This inhibition can be relieved by adding lactose or isopropyl-β-D-thiogalactopyranoside (IPTG).
   8712..8739    -  terminator     rrnB T2 terminator: transcription terminator T2 from the E. coli rrnB gene
   8871..8914    +  terminator     rrnB T1 terminator: Escherichia coli rrnB; transcription terminator T1 from the E. coli rrnB gene
   8961..8997    -  CDS            lacZα (fragment): LacZα fragment of β-galactosidase; lacZ fragment
>Addgene plasmid #124312 | pYPQ256 | addgene full sequence | sequence record 245061 | Addgene NGS Result
CAAATAATGATTTTATTTTGACTGATAGTGACCTGTTCGTTGCAACAAATTGATGAGCAATGCTTTTTTA
TAATGCCAACTTTGTACAAAAAAGCAGGCTCCGAATTCGCCCTTCACCATGGATTACAAGGATGATGATG
ATAAGGATTACAAGGATGATGATGATAAGATGGCTCCAAAGAAGAAGAGAAAGGTTGGAATCCACGGAGT
TCCAGCTGCTGATAAGAAGTACTCTATCGGACTTGCCATCGGAACCAACTCTGTTGGATGGGCTGTTATC
ACCGATGAGTACAAGGTTCCATCTAAGAAGTTCAAGGTTCTTGGAAACACCGATAGACACTCTATCAAGA
AGAACCTTATCGGTGCTCTTCTTTTCGATTCTGGAGAGACCGCTGAGGCTACCAGATTGAAGAGAACCGC
TAGAAGAAGATACACCAGAAGAAAGAACAGAATCTGCTACCTTCAGGAAATCTTCTCTAACGAGATGGCT
AAGGTTGATGATTCTTTCTTCCACAGACTTGAGGAGTCTTTCCTTGTTGAGGAGGATAAGAAGCACGAGA
GACACCCAATCTTCGGAAACATCGTTGATGAGGTTGCTTACCACGAGAAGTACCCAACCATCTACCACCT
TAGAAAGAAGTTGGTTGATTCTACCGATAAGGCTGATCTTAGACTTATCTACCTTGCTCTTGCTCACATG
ATCAAGTTCAGAGGACACTTCCTTATCGAGGGAGACCTTAACCCAGATAACTCTGATGTTGATAAGTTGT
TCATCCAGCTTGTTCAGACCTACAACCAGCTTTTCGAGGAGAACCCAATCAACGCTTCTGGAGTTGATGC
TAAGGCTATCCTTTCTGCTAGACTTTCTAAGTCTCGTAGACTTGAGAACCTTATCGCTCAGCTTCCAGGA
GAGAAGAAGAACGGACTTTTCGGAAACCTTATCGCTCTTTCTCTTGGACTTACCCCAAACTTCAAGTCTA
ACTTCGATCTTGCTGAGGATGCTAAGTTGCAGCTTTCTAAGGATACCTACGATGATGATCTTGATAACCT
TCTTGCTCAGATCGGAGATCAGTACGCTGATCTTTTCCTTGCTGCTAAGAACCTTTCTGATGCTATCCTT
CTTTCTGACATCCTTAGAGTTAACACCGAGATCACCAAGGCTCCACTTTCTGCTTCTATGATCAAGAGAT
ACGATGAGCACCACCAGGATCTTACCCTTTTGAAGGCTCTTGTTAGACAGCAGCTTCCAGAGAAGTACAA
GGAAATCTTCTTCGATCAGTCTAAGAACGGATACGCTGGATACATCGATGGAGGAGCTTCTCAGGAGGAG
TTCTACAAGTTCATCAAGCCAATCCTTGAGAAGATGGATGGAACCGAGGAGCTTCTTGTTAAGTTGAACA
GAGAGGATCTTCTTAGAAAGCAGAGAACCTTCGATAACGGATCTATCCCACACCAGATCCACCTTGGAGA
GCTTCACGCTATCCTTCGTAGACAGGAGGATTTCTACCCATTCTTGAAGGATAACAGAGAGAAGATCGAG
AAGATCCTTACCTTCAGAATCCCATACTACGTTGGACCACTTGCTAGAGGAAACTCTCGTTTCGCTTGGA
TGACCAGAAAGTCTGAGGAGACCATCACCCCTTGGAACTTCGAGGAGGTAAGTTTCTGCTTCTACCTTTG
ATATATATATAATAATTATCATTAATTAGTAGTAATATAATATTTCAAATATTTTTTTCAAAATAAAAGA
ATGTAGTATATAGCAATTGCTTTTCTGTAGTTTATAAGTGTGTATATTTTAATTTATAACTTTTCTAATA
TATGACCAAAATTTGTTGATGTGCAGGTTGTTGATAAGGGAGCTTCTGCTCAGTCTTTCATCGAGAGAAT
GACCAACTTCGATAAGAACCTTCCAAACGAGAAGGTTCTTCCAAAGCACTCTCTTCTTTACGAGTACTTC
ACCGTTTACAACGAGCTTACCAAGGTTAAGTACGTTACCGAGGGAATGAGAAAGCCAGCTTTCCTTTCTG
GAGAGCAGAAGAAGGCTATCGTTGATCTTCTTTTCAAGACCAACAGAAAGGTTACCGTTAAGCAGTTGAA
GGAGGATTACTTCAAGAAGATCGAGTGCTTCGATTCTGTTGAAATCTCTGGAGTTGAGGATAGATTCAAC
GCTTCTCTTGGAACCTACCACGATCTTTTGAAGATCATCAAGGATAAGGATTTCCTTGATAACGAGGAGA
ACGAGGACATCCTTGAGGACATCGTTCTTACCCTTACCCTTTTCGAGGATAGAGAGATGATCGAGGAGAG
ACTCAAGACCTACGCTCACCTTTTCGATGATAAGGTTATGAAGCAGTTGAAGAGAAGAAGATACACCGGA
TGGGGTAGACTTTCTCGTAAGTTGATCAACGGAATCAGAGATAAGCAGTCTGGAAAGACCATCCTTGATT
TCTTGAAGTCTGATGGATTCGCTAACAGAAACTTCATGCAGCTTATCCACGATGATTCTCTTACCTTCAA
GGAGGACATCCAGAAGGCTCAGGTTTCTGGACAGGGAGATTCTCTTCACGAGCACATCGCTAACCTTGCT
GGATCTCCAGCTATCAAGAAGGGAATCCTTCAGACCGTTAAGGTTGTTGATGAGCTTGTTAAGGTTATGG
GTAGACACAAGCCAGAGAACATCGTTATCGAGATGGCTAGAGAGAACCAGACCACCCAGAAGGGACAGAA
GAACTCTCGTGAGAGAATGAAGAGAATCGAGGAGGGAATCAAGGAGCTTGGATCTCAAATCTTGAAGGAG
CACCCAGTTGAGAACACCCAGCTTCAGAACGAGAAGTTGTACCTTTACTACCTTCAGAACGGAAGAGATA
TGTACGTTGATCAGGAGCTTGACATCAACAGACTTTCTGATTACGATGTTGATCACATCGTTCCACAGTC
TTTCTTGAAGGATGATTCTATCGATAACAAGGTTCTTACCCGTTCTGATAAGAACAGAGGAAAGTCTGAT
AACGTTCCATCTGAGGAGGTTGTTAAGAAGATGAAGAACTACTGGAGACAGCTTCTTAACGCTAAGTTGA
TCACCCAGAGAAAGTTCGATAACCTTACCAAGGCTGAGAGAGGAGGACTTTCTGAGCTTGATAAGGCTGG
ATTCATCAAGAGACAGCTTGTTGAGACCAGACAGATCACCAAGCACGTTGCTCAGATCCTTGATTCTCGT
ATGAACACCAAGTACGATGAGAACGATAAGTTGATCAGAGAGGTTAAGGTTATCACCTTGAAGTCTAAGT
TGGTTTCTGATTTCAGAAAGGATTTCCAGTTCTACAAGGTTAGAGAGATCAACAACTACCACCACGCTCA
CGATGCTTACCTTAACGCTGTTGTTGGAACCGCTCTTATCAAGAAGTACCCAAAGTTGGAGTCTGAGTTC
GTTTACGGAGATTACAAGGTTTACGATGTTAGAAAGATGATCGCTAAGTCTGAGCAGGAGATCGGAAAGG
CTACCGCTAAGTACTTCTTCTACTCTAACATCATGAACTTCTTCAAGACCGAGATCACCCTTGCTAACGG
AGAGATCAGAAAGAGACCACTTATCGAGACCAACGGAGAGACCGGAGAGATCGTTTGGGATAAGGGAAGA
GATTTCGCTACCGTTAGAAAGGTTCTTTCTATGCCACAGGTTAACATCGTTAAGAAAACCGAGGTTCAGA
CCGGAGGATTCTCTAAGGAGTCTATCCTTCCAAAGAGAAACTCTGATAAGTTGATCGCTAGAAAGAAGGA
TTGGGACCCAAAGAAGTACGGAGGATTCGATTCTCCAACCGTTGCTTACTCTGTTCTTGTTGTTGCTAAG
GTTGAGAAGGGAAAGTCTAAGAAGTTGAAGTCTGTTAAGGAGCTTCTTGGAATCACCATCATGGAGCGTT
CTTCTTTCGAGAAGAACCCAATCGATTTCCTTGAGGCTAAGGGATACAAGGAGGTTAAGAAGGATCTTAT
CATCAAGTTGCCAAAGTACTCTCTTTTCGAGCTTGAGAACGGAAGAAAGAGAATGCTTGCTTCTGCTGGA
GAGCTTCAGAAGGGAAACGAGCTTGCTCTTCCATCTAAGTACGTTAACTTCCTTTACCTTGCTTCTCACT
ACGAGAAGTTGAAGGGATCTCCAGAGGATAACGAGCAGAAGCAGCTTTTCGTTGAGCAGCACAAGCACTA
CCTTGATGAGATCATCGAGCAAATCTCTGAGTTCTCTAAGAGAGTTATCCTTGCTGATGCTAACCTTGAT
AAGGTTCTTTCTGCTTACAACAAGCACAGAGATAAGCCAATCAGAGAGCAGGCTGAGAACATCATCCACC
TTTTCACCCTTACCAACCTTGGTGCTCCAGCTGCTTTCAAGTACTTCGATACCACCATCGATAGAAAAAG
ATACACCTCTACCAAGGAGGTTCTTGATGCTACCCTTATCCACCAGTCTATCACCGGACTTTACGAGACC
AGAATCGATCTTTCTCAGCTTGGAGGAGATAAGAGACCAGCTGCTACCAAGAAGGCTGGACAGGCTAAGA
AGAAGAAGGGAGACGACGGAGGTGGCGGTACAGGAGGGGGTGGGTCCGCTGAGTATGTCAGGGCGTTGTT
CGACTTCAATGGAAACGACGAGGAAGATCTGCCTTTTAAAAAGGGAGATATTCTCAGGATCAGAGATAAG
CCGGAAGAACAATGGTGGAACGCTGAAGACTCTGAAGGTAAGAGAGGTATGATTCTTGTCCCCTACGTCG
AGAAGTATTCGGGTGACTATAAAGACCACGATGGAGATTATAAGGACCACGATATAGATTATAAGGATGA
TGATGATAAGAGCGGAATGACCGATGCAGAGTACGTCAGGATTCATGAGAAACTTGACATCTACACGTTT
AAGAAACAGTTTTTCAACAACAAAAAATCTGTTAGTCACCGCTGTTACGTGCTGTTCGAATTGAAACGCA
GAGGTGAGAGGAGAGCCTGCTTTTGGGGCTATGCCGTCAACAAGCCGCAAAGCGGCACAGAAAGGGGCAT
TCACGCGGAGATATTTAGCATTAGAAAGGTCGAGGAATACCTTCGGGATAATCCCGGGCAATTCACTATC
AATTGGTACTCTTCATGGTCCCCGTGTGCAGATTGCGCTGAAAAGATACTGGAGTGGTATAATCAAGAAC
TCAGAGGAAACGGTCACACCCTCAAGATTTGGGCTTGCAAGCTTTACTACGAGAAAAATGCAAGGAACCA
GATCGGCCTCTGGAACTTGCGCGACAACGGCGTGGGGTTGAATGTGATGGTCTCGGAGCATTACCAGTGC
TGCCGGAAGATATTCATTCAGTCGTCACATAATCAATTGAACGAGAATAGGTGGCTCGAAAAAACCCTGA
AGCGGGCCGAGAAGTGGAGGAGTGAACTCTCGATAATGATCCAGGTTAAAATACTGCATACTACCAAATC
TCCGGCGGTGGGACCGAAGAAGAAGCGCAAGGTGGGGACCATGACTAATCTCTCAGATATAATCGAGAAG
GAAACAGGAAAGCAACTGGTCATCCAAGAATCGATTTTGATGCTTCCCGAAGAAGTCGAAGAAGTTATAG
GAAATAAGCCCGAGTCTGACATACTGGTTCACACAGCGTACGATGAAAGTACGGACGAGAATGTCATGTT
GCTGACATCGGACGCACCTGAATACAAGCCTTGGGCTCTGGTCATACAAGATAGTAACGGAGAAAATAAG
ATTAAAATGCTTGAAGGAAGGGGCTCCCTGCTGACATGTGGAGATGTGGAAGAGAATCCAGGACCATCCA
GGATGATAGAGCAAGATGGTTGTACCCAAGTGCTGCGGCCCCTCGGATGGCGGGGGTACAGCGCCATGAC
TGGCCATAATAGACAGTCCGCTGCTCTCATGCCTCCATGCAGCGGATGTCAGAGGAGGGGAGCTAGGTTC
TTCCTGTCTAGACCTACCTGCCCCGTGCCCTAGTGGCGGCCGCCGACGTCCGATCGTTCAAACATTTGGC
AATAAAGTTTCTTAAGATTGAATCCTGTTGCCGGTCTTGCGATGATTATCATATAATTTCTGTTGAATTA
CGTTAAGCATGTAATAATTAACATGTAATGCATGACGTTATTTATGAGATGGGTTTTTATGATTAGAGTC
CCGCAATTATACATTTAATACGCGATAGAAAACAAAATATAGCGCGCAAACTAGGATAAATTATCGCGCG
CGGTGTCATCTATGTTACTAGATCGGGAATTGATCCCCCCTCGACAGCTTCCGGAAAGGGCGAATTCGCA
ACTTTGTATACAAAAGTTGAACGAGAAACGTAAAATGATATAAATATCAATATATTAAATTAGATTTTGC
ATAAAAAACAGACTACATAATACTGTAAAACACAACATATCCAGTCACTATGCCATCCAGCTGATATCCC
CTATAGTGAGTCGTATTACATGGTCATAGCTGTTTCCTGGCAGCTCTGGCCCGTGTCTCAAAATCTCTGA
TGTTACATTGCACAAGATAAAAATATATCATCATGCCTCCTCTGGACCAGCCAGGACAGAAATGCCTCGA
CTTCGCTGCTACCCAAGGTTGCCGGGTGACGCACACCGTGGAAACGGATGAAGGCACGAACCCAGTGGAC
ATAAGCCTGTTCGGTTCGTAAGCTGTAATGCAAGTAGCGTATGCGCTCACGCAACTGGTCCAGAACCTTG
ACCGAACGCAGCGGTGGTAACGGCGCAGTGGCGGTTTTCATGGCTTGTTATGACTGTTTTTTTGGGGTAC
AGTCTATGCCTCGGGCATCCAAGCAGCAAGCGCGTTACGCCGTGGGTCGATGTTTGATGTTATGGAGCAG
CAACGATGTTACGCAGCAGGGCAGTCGCCCTAAAACAAAGTTAAACATTATGAGGGAAGCGGTGATCGCC
GAAGTATCGACTCAACTATCAGAGGTAGTTGGCGTCATCGAGCGCCATCTCGAACCGACGTTGCTGGCCG
TACATTTGTACGGCTCCGCAGTGGATGGCGGCCTGAAGCCACACAGTGATATTGATTTGCTGGTTACGGT
GACCGTAAGGCTTGATGAAACAACGCGGCGAGCTTTGATCAACGACCTTTTGGAAACTTCGGCTTCCCCT
GGAGAGAGCGAGATTCTCCGCGCTGTAGAAGTCACCATTGTTGTGCACGACGACATCATTCCGTGGCGTT
ATCCAGCTAAGCGCGAACTGCAATTTGGAGAATGGCAGCGCAATGACATTCTTGCAGGTATCTTCGAGCC
AGCCACGATCGACATTGATCTGGCTATCTTGCTGACAAAAGCAAGAGAACATAGCGTTGCCTTGGTAGGT
CCAGCGGCGGAGGAACTCTTTGATCCGGTTCCTGAACAGGATCTATTTGAGGCGCTAAATGAAACCTTAA
CGCTATGGAACTCGCCGCCCGACTGGGCTGGCGATGAGCGAAATGTAGTGCTTACGTTGTCCCGCATTTG
GTACAGCGCAGTAACCGGCAAAATCGCGCCGAAGGATGTCGCTGCCGACTGGGCAATGGAGCGCCTGCCG
GCCCAGTATCAGCCCGTCATACTTGAAGCTAGACAGGCTTATCTTGGACAAGAAGAAGATCGCTTGGCCT
CGCGCGCAGATCAGTTGGAAGAATTTGTCCACTACGTGAAAGGCGAGATCACCAAGGTAGTCGGCAAATA
ACCCTCGAGCCACCCATGACCAAAATCCCTTAACGTGAGTTACGCGTCGTTCCACTGAGCGTCAGACCCC
GTAGAAAAGATCAAAGGATCTTCTTGAGATCCTTTTTTTCTGCGCGTAATCTGCTGCTTGCAAACAAAAA
AACCACCGCTACCAGCGGTGGTTTGTTTGCCGGATCAAGAGCTACCAACTCTTTTTCCGAAGGTAACTGG
CTTCAGCAGAGCGCAGATACCAAATACTGTTCTTCTAGTGTAGCCGTAGTTAGGCCACCACTTCAAGAAC
TCTGTAGCACCGCCTACATACCTCGCTCTGCTAATCCTGTTACCAGTGGCTGCTGCCAGTGGCGATAAGT
CGTGTCTTACCGGGTTGGACTCAAGACGATAGTTACCGGATAAGGCGCAGCGGTCGGGCTGAACGGGGGG
TTCGTGCACACAGCCCAGCTTGGAGCGAACGACCTACACCGAACTGAGATACCTACAGCGTGAGCTATGA
GAAAGCGCCACGCTTCCCGAAGGGAGAAAGGCGGACAGGTATCCGGTAAGCGGCAGGGTCGGAACAGGAG
AGCGCACGAGGGAGCTTCCAGGGGGAAACGCCTGGTATCTTTATAGTCCTGTCGGGTTTCGCCACCTCTG
ACTTGAGCGTCGATTTTTGTGATGCTCGTCAGGGGGGCGGAGCCTATGGAAAAACGCCAGCAACGCGGCC
TTTTTACGGTTCCTGGCCTTTTGCTGGCCTTTTGCTCACATGTTCTTTCCTGCGTTATCCCCTGATTCTG
TGGATAACCGTATTACCGCCTTTGAGTGAGCTGATACCGCTCGCCGCAGCCGAACGACCGAGCGCAGCGA
GTCAGTGAGCGAGGAAGCGGAAGAGCGCCCAATACGCAAACCGCCTCTCCCCGCGCGTTGGCCGATTCAT
TAATGCAGCTGGCACGACAGGTTTCCCGACTGGAAAGCGGGCAGTGAGCGCAACGCAATTAATACGCGTA
CCGCGAGCCAGGAAGAGTTTGTAGAAACGCAAAAAGGCCATCCGTCAGGATGGCCTTCTGCTTAGTTTGA
TGCCTGGCAGTTTATGGCGGGCGTCCTGCCCGCCACCCTCCGGGCCGTTGCTTCACAACGTTCAAATCCG
CTCCCGGCGGATTTGTCCTACTCAGGAGAGCGTTCACCGACAAACAACAGATAAAACGAAAGGCCCAGTC
TTCCGACTGAGCCTTTCGTTTTATTTGATGCCTGGCAGTTCCCTACTCTCGCGTTAACGCTTGCATGGAT
GTTTTCCCAGTCACGACGTTGTAAAACGACGGCCAGTCTTAAGCTCGGGCCC
